Addgene plasmid #118218: UAS:Zebrabow-V
Purpose: For broad or variegated gal4 inducible expression of Brainbow in zebrafish
Depositing lab: Albert Pan & Alex Schier. Depositing organization: Harvard University. Publication: Zebrabow: multispectral cell labeling for cell tracing and lineage analysis in zebrafish. Pan YA, Freundlich T, Weissman TA, Schoppik D, Wang XC, Zimmerman S, Ciruna B, Sanes JR, Lichtman JW, Schier AF. Development. 2013 Jul;140(13):2835-46. doi: 10.1242/dev.094631. PubMed 23757414.
Backbone
  Vector backbone: pT2-Ip2GI
  Vector type: zebrafish expression
Growth in bacteria
  Bacterial resistance: Ampicillin, 100 μg/mL
  Growth temperature: 37°C
  Growth strain: DH5alpha
  Copy number: High Copy
Gene/Insert
  Gene/Insert name: Brainbow 1.0 L
  Species: S. cerevisiae (budding yeast); Fluorescent protein genes from jellyfish and coral
  Cloning method: Gateway Cloning
  Sequencing primers: 5′ T7
Terms and licenses: Academic/Nonprofit Terms; Industry Terms: Not Available to Industry
How to cite: UAS:Zebrabow-V was a gift from Albert Pan & Alex Schier (Addgene plasmid # 118218 ; http://n2t.net/addgene:118218 ; RRID:Addgene_118218)
