[The description below was written by a language model from this plasmid's Addgene catalogue record and pLannotate feature annotations shown in this document.]
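Description:
UAS:Zebrabow-V is a zebrafish expression plasmid that places the Brainbow 1.0 L multicolour labelling cassette under Gal4 control, so that stochastic colour choice can be restricted to cells expressing Gal4. The catalogue lists the backbone as pT2-Ip2GI and the cloning method as Gateway. The annotated 6,678 nt sequence, however, shows mainly pBluescript-type elements (lac promoter/operator, lacZα fragment, MCS fragments, T3 and T7 promoters, f1 ori), and no transposon arms or att sites were annotated. The plasmid is propagated in E. coli at high copy from a ColE1/pUC origin and selected with ampicillin through the bla gene.

The regulatory region consists of multiple Gal4-binding UAS repeats, detected as six fragments, followed by a minimal TATA-box promoter. Because the plasmid is circular, this region lies directly upstream of the cassette that begins at the start of the sequence record. The cassette opens with adjacent lox2272 and loxP sites and then carries three fluorescent protein genes in series: dTomato, mCerulean and EYFP. Each gene is terminated by its own SV40 polyadenylation signal. A second lox2272 site sits before mCerulean and a second loxP site sits before EYFP.

Without Cre, only the first gene, dTomato, is transcribed. Cre recombination between the lox2272 pair deletes dTomato and brings mCerulean next to the promoter. Recombination between the loxP pair removes both dTomato and mCerulean, leaving EYFP. The two lox variants are incompatible with each other, so these outcomes are mutually exclusive for each copy, and cells with several copies show combinatorial hues. The stated purpose is broad or variegated Gal4-inducible Brainbow expression in zebrafish, which supports multispectral cell tracing and lineage analysis.
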