Features (pLannotate 1.2.2; 35 found; start..end, strand, type, name):
      1..34      +  protein_bind   lox2272: Cre-mediated recombination occurs in the 8-bp core sequence (GGATACTT). lox2272 sites are compatible with each other, but incompatible with loxP or loxN sites (Lee and Saito, 1988). Cre recombinase
     43..76      +  protein_bind   loxP: Cre-mediated recombination occurs in the 8-bp core sequence (GCATACAT). Cre recombinase
     95..796     +  CDS            dTomato: dTomato is a basic (constitutively fluorescent) orange fluorescent protein published in 2004, derived from Discosoma sp.. It is reported to be a somewhat slowly-maturing dimer with low acid sensitivity.
    820..903     +  CDS            large T antigen (fragment): large T antigen from SV40 (simian virus 40)
    926..1047    +  polyA_signal   SV40 poly(A) signal: SV40 polyadenylation signal
   1071..1101    +  CDS            dTomato (fragment): dimeric variant of DsRed fluorescent protein (Shaner et al., 2004) mammalian codon-optimized
   1130..1163    +  protein_bind   lox2272: Cre-mediated recombination occurs in the 8-bp core sequence (GGATACTT). lox2272 sites are compatible with each other, but incompatible with loxP or loxN sites (Lee and Saito, 1988). Cre recombinase
   1183..1902    +  CDS            mCerulean: enhanced monomeric variant of CFP (Rizzo et al., 2004) mammalian codon-optimized
   1919..2002    +  CDS            large T antigen (fragment): large T antigen from SV40 (simian virus 40)
   2025..2146    +  polyA_signal   SV40 poly(A) signal: SV40 polyadenylation signal
   2153..2186    +  protein_bind   loxP: Cre-mediated recombination occurs in the 8-bp core sequence (GCATACAT). Cre recombinase
   2200..2919    +  CDS            EYFP: enhanced YFP mammalian codon-optimized
   2936..3019    +  CDS            large T antigen (fragment): large T antigen from SV40 (simian virus 40)
   3042..3163    +  polyA_signal   SV40 poly(A) signal: SV40 polyadenylation signal
   3187..3249    +  misc_feature   MCS (fragment): pBluescript multiple cloning site
   3258..3276    -  promoter       T7 promoter: promoter for bacteriophage T7 RNA polymerase
   3307..3462    +  CDS            lacZα (fragment): LacZα fragment of β-galactosidase; lacZ fragment
   3467..3895    +  rep_origin     f1 ori (sequence partly withheld): f1 bacteriophage origin of replication; arrow indicates direction of (+) strand synthesis
   3948..4052    +  promoter       AmpR promoter: bla
   4053..4913    +  CDS            AmpR: β-lactamase; bla; confers resistance to ampicillin, carbenicillin, and related antibiotics
   5084..5672    +  rep_origin     ori: high-copy-number ColE1/pMB1/pBR322/pUC origin of replication
   5855..5947    +  CDS            lacI (fragment): lac repressor; lacI; The lac repressor binds to the lac operator to inhibit transcription in E. coli. This inhibition can be relieved by adding lactose or isopropyl-β-D-thiogalactopyranoside (IPTG).
   5960..5981    +  protein_bind   CAP binding site: CAP binding activates transcription in the presence of cAMP. E. coli catabolite activator protein
   5996..6026    +  promoter       lac promoter: promoter for the E. coli lac operon
   6034..6050    +  protein_bind   lac operator: The lac repressor binds to the lac operator to inhibit transcription in E. coli. This inhibition can be relieved by adding lactose or isopropyl-β-D-thiogalactopyranoside (IPTG). lac repressor encoded by lacI
   6118..6136    +  promoter       T3 promoter: promoter for bacteriophage T3 RNA polymerase
   6149..6221    +  misc_feature   MCS (fragment): pBluescript multiple cloning site
   6280..6297    +  protein_bind   5X UAS (fragment): five tandem copies of the "ScaI site" 17-mer CGGAGTACTGTCCTCCG, an upstream activating sequence (UAS) that efficiently binds yeast Gal4 (Webster et al., 1988; Pfeiffer et al., 2010) GAL4
   6308..6325    +  protein_bind   5X UAS (fragment): five tandem copies of the "ScaI site" 17-mer CGGAGTACTGTCCTCCG, an upstream activating sequence (UAS) that efficiently binds yeast Gal4 (Webster et al., 1988; Pfeiffer et al., 2010) GAL4
   6379..6396    +  protein_bind   5X UAS (fragment): five tandem copies of the "ScaI site" 17-mer CGGAGTACTGTCCTCCG, an upstream activating sequence (UAS) that efficiently binds yeast Gal4 (Webster et al., 1988; Pfeiffer et al., 2010) GAL4
   6407..6424    +  protein_bind   5X UAS (fragment): five tandem copies of the "ScaI site" 17-mer CGGAGTACTGTCCTCCG, an upstream activating sequence (UAS) that efficiently binds yeast Gal4 (Webster et al., 1988; Pfeiffer et al., 2010) GAL4
   6433..6450    +  protein_bind   5X UAS (fragment): five tandem copies of the "ScaI site" 17-mer CGGAGTACTGTCCTCCG, an upstream activating sequence (UAS) that efficiently binds yeast Gal4 (Webster et al., 1988; Pfeiffer et al., 2010) GAL4
   6461..6478    +  protein_bind   5X UAS (fragment): five tandem copies of the "ScaI site" 17-mer CGGAGTACTGTCCTCCG, an upstream activating sequence (UAS) that efficiently binds yeast Gal4 (Webster et al., 1988; Pfeiffer et al., 2010) GAL4
   6540..6557    +  promoter       minP (fragment): minimal TATA-box promoter with low basal activity
   6642..6660    +  promoter       T3 promoter: promoter for bacteriophage T3 RNA polymerase
>Addgene plasmid #118218 | UAS:Zebrabow-V | addgene full sequence | sequence record 227463 | Addgene NGS Result
ATAACTTCGTATAGGATACTTTATACGAAGTTATAACTCGAGATAACTTCGTATAGCATACATTATACGA
AGTTATACCGGCAGATCTGCCACCATGGTGAGCAAGGGCGAGGAGGTCATCAAAGAGTTCATGCGCTTCA
AGGTGCGCATGGAGGGCTCCATGAACGGCCACGAGTTCGAGATCGAGGGCGAGGGCGAGGGCCGCCCCTA
CGAGGGCACCCAGACCGCCAAGCTGAAGGTGACCAAGGGCGGCCCCCTGCCCTTCGCCTGGGACATCCTG
TCCCCCCAGTTCATGTACGGCTCCAAGGCGTACGTGAAGCACCCCGCCGACATCCCCGATTACAAGAAGC
TGTCCTTCCCCGAGGGCTTCAAGTGGGAGCGCGTGATGAACTTCGAGGACGGCGGTCTGGTGACCGTGAC
CCAGGACTCCTCCCTGCAGGACGGCACGCTGATCTACAAGGTGAAGATGCGCGGCACCAACTTCCCCCCC
GACGGCCCCGTAATGCAGAAGAAGACCATGGGCTGGGAGGCCTCCACCGAGCGCCTGTACCCCCGCGACG
GCGTGCTGAAGGGCGAGATCCACCAGGCCCTGAAGCTGAAGGACGGCGGCCACTACCTGGTGGAGTTCAA
GACCATCTACATGGCCAAGAAGCCCGTGCAACTGCCCGGCTACTACTACGTGGACACCAAGCTGGACATC
ACCTCCCACAACGAGGACTACACCATCGTGGAACAGTACGAGCGCTCCGAGGGCCGCCACCACCTGTTCC
TGTACGGCATGGACGAGCTGTACAAGTAAAGTGTGCGGCCGCGACTCTAGATCATAATCAGCCATACCAC
ATTTGTAGAGGTTTTACTTGCTTTAAAAAACCTCCCACACCTCCCCCTGAACCTGAAACATAAAATGAAT
GCAATTGTTGTTGTTAACTTGTTTATTGCAGCTTATAATGGTTACAAATAAAGCAATAGCATCACAAATT
TCACAAATAAAGCATTTTTTTCACTGCATTCTAGTTGTGGTTTGTCCAAACTCATCAATGTATCTTAAGG
CGTAAATTGTAAGCGTTAATGCTCCGAGGGCCGCCACCACCTGTTCCTGTAGGAATTGGCCGCGACTCTA
GGATCTAGGATAACTTCGTATAGGATACTTTATACGAAGTTATTGATCCACCGGTCGCCACCATGGTGAG
CAAGGGCGAGGAGCTGTTCACCGGGGTGGTGCCCATCCTGGTCGAGCTGGACGGCGACGTAAACGGCCAC
AAGTTCAGCGTGTCCGGCGAGGGCGAGGGCGATGCCACCTACGGCAAGCTGACCCTGAAGTTCATCTGCA
CCACCGGCAAGCTGCCCGTGCCCTGGCCCACCCTCGTGACCACCCTGACCTGGGGCGTGCAGTGCTTCGC
CCGCTACCCCGACCACATGAAGCAGCACGACTTCTTCAAGTCCGCCATGCCCGAAGGCTACGTCCAGGAG
CGCACCATCTTCTTCAAGGACGACGGCAACTACAAGACCCGCGCCGAGGTGAAGTTCGAGGGCGACACCC
TGGTGAACCGCATCGAGCTGAAGGGCATCGACTTCAAGGAGGACGGCAACATCCTGGGGCACAAGCTGGA
GTACAACGCCATCAGCGACAACGTCTATATCACCGCCGACAAGCAGAAGAACGGCATCAAGGCCAACTTC
AAGATCCGCCACAACATCGAGGACGGCAGCGTGCAGCTCGCCGACCACTACCAGCAGAACACCCCCATCG
GCGACGGCCCCGTGCTGCTGCCCGACAACCACTACCTGAGCACCCAGTCCAAGCTGAGCAAAGACCCCAA
CGAGAAGCGCGATCACATGGTCCTGCTGGAGTTCGTGACCGCCGCCGGGATCACTCTCGGCATGGACGAG
CTGTACAAGTAAAGCGGCCGCGACTCTAGATCATAATCAGCCATACCACATTTGTAGAGGTTTTACTTGC
TTTAAAAAACCTCCCACACCTCCCCCTGAACCTGAAACATAAAATGAATGCAATTGTTGTTGTTAACTTG
TTTATTGCAGCTTATAATGGTTACAAATAAAGCAATAGCATCACAAATTTCACAAATAAAGCATTTTTTT
CACTGCATTCTAGTTGTGGTTTGTCCAAACTCATCAATGTATCTTAATCGAGATAACTTCGTATAGCATA
CATTATACGAAGTTATACCGGTCGCCACCATGGTGAGCAAGGGCGAGGAGCTGTTCACCGGGGTGGTGCC
CATCCTGGTCGAGCTGGACGGCGACGTAAACGGCCACAAGTTCAGCGTGTCCGGCGAGGGCGAGGGCGAT
GCCACCTACGGCAAGCTGACCCTGAAGTTCATCTGCACCACCGGCAAGCTGCCCGTGCCCTGGCCCACCC
TCGTGACCACCTTCGGCTACGGCCTGCAGTGCTTCGCCCGCTACCCCGACCACATGAAGCAGCACGACTT
CTTCAAGTCCGCCATGCCCGAAGGCTACGTCCAGGAGCGCACCATCTTCTTCAAGGACGACGGCAACTAC
AAGACCCGCGCCGAGGTGAAGTTCGAGGGCGACACCCTGGTGAACCGCATCGAGCTGAAGGGCATCGACT
TCAAGGAGGACGGCAACATCCTGGGGCACAAGCTGGAGTACAACTACAACAGCCACAACGTCTATATCAT
GGCCGACAAGCAGAAGAACGGCATCAAGGTGAACTTCAAGATCCGCCACAACATCGAGGACGGCAGCGTG
CAGCTCGCCGACCACTACCAGCAGAACACCCCCATCGGCGACGGCCCCGTGCTGCTGCCCGACAACCACT
ACCTGAGCTACCAGTCCGCCCTGAGCAAAGACCCCAACGAGAAGCGCGATCACATGGTCCTGCTGGAGTT
CGTGACCGCCGCCGGGATCACTCTCGGCATGGACGAGCTGTACAAGTAAAGCGGCCGCGACTCTAGATCA
TAATCAGCCATACCACATTTGTAGAGGTTTTACTTGCTTTAAAAAACCTCCCACACCTCCCCCTGAACCT
GAAACATAAAATGAATGCAATTGTTGTTGTTAACTTGTTTATTGCAGCTTATAATGGTTACAAATAAAGC
AATAGCATCACAAATTTCACAAATAAAGCATTTTTTTCACTGCATTCTAGTTGTGGTTTGTCCAAACTCA
TCAATGTATCTTAAGGCGTAAATTGTAAGCGTTAATGGGCTGCAGGAATTCGATATCAAGCTTATCGATA
CCGTCGACCTCGAGGGGGGGCCCGGTACCCAATTCGCCCTATAGTGAGTCGTATTACGCGCGCATTACCC
TGTTATCCCTACGCGCTCACTGGCCGTCGTTTTACAACGTCGTGACTGGGAAAACCCTGGCGTTACCCAA
CTTAATCGCCTTGCAGCACATCCCCCTTTCGCCAGCTGGCGTAATAGCGAAGAGGCCCGCACCGATCGCC
CTTCCCAACAGTTGCGCAGCCTGAATGGCGAATGGG
[124 nt withheld, positions 3467-3590]
C
[91 nt withheld, positions 3592-3682]
A
[49 nt withheld, positions 3684-3732]
CCTTTGACGTTGGAGTCCACGTTCTTT
[37 nt withheld, positions 3760-3796]
ACCCTATCTCGGTCTATTCTTTTGATTTATAAGGGATTTTGCCGATTTCGGCCTATTGGTTAAAAAATGA
GCTGATTTAACAAAAATTTAACGCGAATTTTAACAAAATATTAACGCTTACAATTTAGGTGGCACTTTTC
GGGGAAATGTGCGCGGAACCCCTATTTGTTTATTTTTCTAAATACATTCAAATATGTATCCGCTCATGAG
ACAATAACCCTGATAAATGCTTCAATAATATTGAAAAAGGAAGAGTATGAGTATTCAACATTTCCGTGTC
GCCCTTATTCCCTTTTTTGCGGCATTTTGCCTTCCTGTTTTTGCTCACCCAGAAACGCTGGTGAAAGTAA
AAGATGCTGAAGATCAGTTGGGTGCACGAGTGGGTTACATCGAACTGGATCTCAACAGCGGTAAGATCCT
TGAGAGTTTTCGCCCCGAAGAACGTTTTCCAATGATGAGCACTTTTAAAGTTCTGCTATGTGGCGCGGTA
TTATCCCGTATTGACGCCGGGCAAGAGCAACTCGGTCGCCGCATACACTATTCTCAGAATGACTTGGTTG
AGTACTCACCAGTCACAGAAAAGCATCTTACGGATGGCATGACAGTAAGAGAATTATGCAGTGCTGCCAT
AACCATGAGTGATAACACTGCGGCCAACTTACTTCTGACAACGATCGGAGGACCGAAGGAGCTAACCGCT
TTTTTGCACAACATGGGGGATCATGTAACTCGCCTTGATCGTTGGGAACCGGAGCTGAATGAAGCCATAC
CAAACGACGAGCGTGACACCACGATGCCTGTAGCAATGGCAACAACGTTGCGCAAACTATTAACTGGCGA
ACTACTTACTCTAGCTTCCCGGCAACAATTAATAGACTGGATGGAGGCGGATAAAGTTGCAGGACCACTT
CTGCGCTCGGCCCTTCCGGCTGGCTGGTTTATTGCTGATAAATCTGGAGCCGGTGAGCGTGGGTCTCGCG
GTATCATTGCAGCACTGGGGCCAGATGGTAAGCCCTCCCGTATCGTAGTTATCTACACGACGGGGAGTCA
GGCAACTATGGATGAACGAAATAGACAGATCGCTGAGATAGGTGCCTCACTGATTAAGCATTGGTAACTG
TCAGACCAAGTTTACTCATATATACTTTAGATTGATTTAAAACTTCATTTTTAATTTAAAAGGATCTAGG
TGAAGATCCTTTTTGATAATCTCATGACCAAAATCCCTTAACGTGAGTTTTCGTTCCACTGAGCGTCAGA
CCCCGTAGAAAAGATCAAAGGATCTTCTTGAGATCCTTTTTTTCTGCGCGTAATCTGCTGCTTGCAAACA
AAAAAACCACCGCTACCAGCGGTGGTTTGTTTGCCGGATCAAGAGCTACCAACTCTTTTTCCGAAGGTAA
CTGGCTTCAGCAGAGCGCAGATACCAAATACTGTTCTTCTAGTGTAGCCGTAGTTAGGCCACCACTTCAA
GAACTCTGTAGCACCGCCTACATACCTCGCTCTGCTAATCCTGTTACCAGTGGCTGCTGCCAGTGGCGAT
AAGTCGTGTCTTACCGGGTTGGACTCAAGACGATAGTTACCGGATAAGGCGCAGCGGTCGGGCTGAACGG
GGGGTTCGTGCACACAGCCCAGCTTGGAGCGAACGACCTACACCGAACTGAGATACCTACAGCGTGAGCT
ATGAGAAAGCGCCACGCTTCCCGAAGGGAGAAAGGCGGACAGGTATCCGGTAAGCGGCAGGGTCGGAACA
GGAGAGCGCACGAGGGAGCTTCCAGGGGGAAACGCCTGGTATCTTTATAGTCCTGTCGGGTTTCGCCACC
TCTGACTTGAGCGTCGATTTTTGTGATGCTCGTCAGGGGGGCGGAGCCTATGGAAAAACGCCAGCAACGC
GGCCTTTTTACGGTTCCTGGCCTTTTGCTGGCCTTTTGCTCACATGTTCTTTCCTGCGTTATCCCCTGAT
TCTGTGGATAACCGTATTACCGCCTTTGAGTGAGCTGATACCGCTCGCCGCAGCCGAACGACCGAGCGCA
GCGAGTCAGTGAGCGAGGAAGCGGAAGAGCGCCCAATACGCAAACCGCCTCTCCCCGCGCGTTGGCCGAT
TCATTAATGCAGCTGGCACGACAGGTTTCCCGACTGGAAAGCGGGCAGTGAGCGCAACGCAATTAATGTG
AGTTAGCTCACTCATTAGGCACCCCAGGCTTTACACTTTATGCTTCCGGCTCGTATGTTGTGTGGAATTG
TGAGCGGATAACAATTTCACACAGGAAACAGCTATGACCATGATTACGCCAAGCGCGTAGGGATAACAGG
GTAATGCGCGCAATTAACCCTCACTAAAGGGAACAAAAGCTGGAGCTCCACCGCGGTGGCGGCCGCTCTA
GAACTAGTGGATCCCCCGGGCTGCAGGAATTCGATATCAAGCTTAGGCCTCCAAGGCGGAGTACTGTCCT
CCGGGCTGGCGGAGTACTGTCCTCCGGCAAGGTCGGAGTACTGTCCTCCGACACTAGAGGTCGGAGTACT
GTCCTCCGACGCAAGGCGGAGTACTGTCCTCCGGGCTGCGGAGTACTGTCCTCCGGCAAGGTCGGAGTAC
TGTCCTCCGACACTAGAGGTCGGAGTACTGTCCTCCGACGCAAGGTCGGAGTACTGTCCTCCGACACTAG
AGGTCGGAGTACTGTCCTCCGACGCAAGGCGGAGTACTGTCCTCCGGGCTGGCGGAGTACTGTCCTCCGG
CAAGGGTCGACTCTAGAGGGTATATAATGGATCCCATCGCGTCTCAGCCTCACTTTGAGCTCCTCCACAC
GAATTCCCTCGACCTCGAAGACGCGTCTGTTTACCGGTGGCGCGCAATTAACCCTCACTAAAGGGAACAA
AAGCTGGAGCTC
